>Addgene plasmid #75256 | pMSCV40-EF1a-hBCL10-SO | depositor full sequence | sequence record 142313 | pMSCV40-EF1a-hBCL10-SO sequence 9163 bps
GATAAAATAAAAGATTTTATTTAGTCTCCAGAAAAAGGGGGGAATGAAAGACCCCACCTGTAGGTTTGGC
AAGCTAGCTTAAGTAACGCCATTTTGCAAGGCATGGAAAATACATAACTGAGAATAGAGAAGTTCAGATC
AAGGTTAGGAACAGAGAGACAGCAGAATATGGGCCAAACAGGATATCTGTGGTAAGCAGTTCCTGCCCCG
GCTCAGGGCCAAGAACAGATGGTCCCCAGATGCGGTCCCGCCCTCAGCAGTTTCTAGAGAACCATCAGAT
GTTTCCAGGGTGCCCCAAGGACCTGAAAATGACCCTGTGCCTTATTTGAACTAACCAATCAGTTCGCTTC
TCGCTTCTGTTCGCGCGCTTCTGCTCCCCGAGCTCAATAAAAGAGCCCACAACCCCTCACTCGGCGCGCC
AGTCCTCCGATAGACTGCGTCGCCCGGGTACCCGTATTCCCAATAAAGCCTCTTGCTGTTTGCATCCGAA
TCGTGGACTCGCTGATCCTTGGGAGGGTCTCCTCAGATTGATTGACTGCCCACCTCGGGGGTCTTTCATT
TGGAGGTTCCACCGAGATTTGGAGACCCCTGCCTAGGGACCACCGACCCCCCCGCCGGGAGGTAAGCTGG
CCAGCGGTCGTTTCGTGTCTGTCTCTGTCTTTGTGCGTGTTTGTGCCGGCATCTAATGTTTGCGCCTGCG
TCTGTACTAGTTAGCTAACTAGCTCTGTATCTGGCGGACCCGTGGTGGAACTGACGAGTTCTGAACACCC
GGCCGCAACCCTGGGAGACGTCCCAGGGACTTTGGGGGCCGTTTTTGTGGCCCGACCTGAGGAAGGGAGT
CGATGTGGAATCCGACCCCGTCAGGATATGTGGTTCTGGTAGGAGACGAGAACCTAAAACAGTTCCCGCC
TCCGTCTGAATTTTTGCTTTCGGTTTGGAACCGAAGCCGCGCGTCTTGTCTGCTGCAGCGCTGCAGCATC
GTTCTGTGTTGTCTCTGTCTGACTGTGTTTCTGTATTTGTCTGAAAATTAGGGCCAGACTGTTACCACTC
CCTTAAGTTTGACCTTAGGTCACTGGAAAGATGTCGAGCGGATCGCTCACAACCAGTCGGTAGATGTCAA
GAAGAGACGTTGGGTTACCTTCTGCTCTGCAGAATGGCCAACCTTTAACGTCGGATGGCCGCGAGACGGC
ACCTTTAACCGAGACCTCATCACCCAGGTTAAGATCAAGGTCTTTTCACCTGGCCCGCATGGACACCCAG
ACCAGGTCCCCTACATCGTGACCTGGGAAGCCTTGGCTTTTGACCCCCCTCCCTGGGTCAAGCCCTTTGT
ACACCCTAAGCCTCCGCCTCCTCTTCCTCCATCCGCCCCGTCTCTCCCCCTTGAACCTCCTCGTTCGACC
CCGCCTCGATCCTCCCTTTATCCAGCCCTCACTCCTTCTCTAGGCGCCGGAATTAGATCCGGTCTTGAAA
GGAGTGGGAATTGGCTCCGGTGCCCGTCAGTGGGCAGAGCGCACATCGCCCACAGTCCCCGAGAAGTTGG
GGGGAGGGGTCGGCAATTGAACCGGTGCCTAGAGAAGGTGGCGCGGGGTAAACTGGGAAAGTGATGTCGT
GTACTGGCTCCGCCTTTTTCCCGAGGGTGGGGGAGAACCGTATATAAGTGCAGTAGTCGCCGTGAACGTT
CTTTTTCGCAACGGGTTTGCCGCCAGAACACAGGTAAGTGCCGTGTGTGGTTCCCGCGGGCCTGGCCTCT
TTACGGGTTATGGCCCTTGCGTGCCTTGAATTACTTCCACCTGGCTGCAGTACGTGATTCTTGATCCCGA
GCTTCGGGTTGGAAGTGGGTGGGAGAGTTCGAGGCCTTGCGCTTAAGGAGCCCCTTCGCCTCGTGCTTGA
GTTGAGGCCTGGCCTGGGCGCTGGGGCCGCCGCGTGCGAATCTGGTGGCACCTTCGCGCCTGTCTCGCTG
CTTTCGATAAGTCTCTAGCCATTTAAAATTTTTGATGACCTGCTGCGACGCTTTTTTTCTGGCAAGATAG
TCTTGTAAATGCGGGCCAAGATCTGCACACTGGTATTTCGGTTTTTGGGGCCGCGGGCGGCGACGGGGCC
CGTGCGTCCCAGCGCACATGTTCGGCGAGGCGGGGCCTGCGAGCGCGGCCACCGAGAATCGGACGGGGGT
AGTCTCAAGCTGGCCGGCCTGCTCTGGTGCCTGGCCTCGCGCCGCCGTGTATCGCCCCGCCCTGGGCGGC
AAGGCTGGCCCGGTCGGCACCAGTTGCGTGAGCGGAAAGATGGCCGCTTCCCGGCCCTGCTGCAGGGAGC
TCAAAATGGAGGACGCGGCGCTCGGGAGAGCGGGCGGGTGAGTCACCCACACAAAGGAAAAGGGCCTTTC
CGTCCTCAGCCGTCGCTTCATGTGACTCCACGGAGTACCGGGCGCCGTCCAGGCACCTCGATTAGTTCTC
GAGCTTTTGGAGTACGTCGTCTTTAGGTTGGGGGGAGGGGTTTTATGCGATGGAGTTTCCCCACACTGAG
TGGGTGGAGACTGAAGTTAGGCCAGCTTGGCACTTGATGTAATTCTCCTTGGAATTTGCCCTTTTTGAGT
TTGGATCTTGGTTCATTCTCAAGCCTCAGACAGTGGTTCAAAGTTTTTTTCTTCCATTTCAGGTGTCGTG
AGGAATTTCGACATTTAAATCACTGCTTACTGGCTTATCGAAATTAATACGACTCACTATAGGGTCTAGA
CCCACAATGGAGCCCACCGCACCGTCCCTCACCGAGGAGGACCTCACTGAAGTGAAGAAGGACGCCTTAG
AAAATTTACGTGTATACCTGTGTGAGAAAATCATAGCTGAGAGACATTTTGATCATCTACGTGCAAAAAA
AATACTCAGTAGAGAAGACACTGAAGAAATTTCTTGTCGAACATCAAGTAGAAAAAGGGCTGGAAAATTG
TTAGACTACTTACAGGAAAACCCAAAAGGTCTGGACACCCTTGTTGAATCTATTCGGCGAGAAAAAACAC
AGAACTTCCTGATACAGAAGATTACAGATGAAGTGCTGAAACTTAGAAATATAAAACTAGAACATCTGAA
AGGACTAAAATGTAGCAGTTGTGAACCTTTTCCAGATGGAGCCACGAACAACCTCTCCAGATCAAATTCA
GATGAGAGTAATTTCTCTGAAAAACTGAGGGCATCCACTGTCATGTACCATCCAGAAGGAGAATCCAGCA
CGACGCCCTTTTTTTCTACTAATTCTTCTCTGAATTTGCCTGTTCTAGAAGTAGGCAGAACTGAAAATAC
CATCTTCTCTTCAACTACACTTCCCAGACCTGGGGACCCAGGGGCTCCTCCTTTGCCACCAGATCTACAG
TTAGAAGAAGAAGGAACTTGTGCAAACTCTAGTGAGATGTTTCTTCCCTTAAGATCACGTACTGTTTCAC
GACAAAGCGCTTGGAGCCACCCGCAGTTCGAGAAAGGTGGAGGTTCCGGAGGTGGATCGGGAGGTGGATC
GTGGAGCCACCCGCAGTTCGAAAAATAATAAGCTTGCGGTCGAGGTCGACGGTATCGATAAGCTTGATAT
CGAATTCCGGCGGCCGCGGACCGGTTAATTAACTCGAGGTCGACGGTATCGATAAGCTTGATATCGAATT
CCGCCCCCCCCCCTAACGTTACTGGCCGAAGCCGCTTGGAATAAGGCCGGTGTGCGTTTGTCTATATGTT
ATTTTCCACCATATTGCCGTCTTTTGGCAATGTGAGGGCCCGGAAACCTGGCCCTGTCTTCTTGACGAGC
ATTCCTAGGGGTCTTTCCCCTCTCGCCAAAGGAATGCAAGGTCTGTTGAATGTCGTGAAGGAAGCAGTTC
CTCTGGAAGCTTCTTGAAGACAAACAACGTCTGTAGCGACCCTTTGCAGGCAGCGGAACCCCCCACCTGG
CGACAGGTGCCTCTGCGGCCAAAAGCCACGTGTATAAGATACACCTGCAAAGGCGGCACAACCCCAGTGC
CACGTTGTGAGTTGGATAGTTGTGGAAAGAGTCAAATGGCTCTCCTCAAGCGTATTCAACAAGGGGCTGA
AGGATGCCCAGAAGGTACCCCATTGTATGGGATCTGATCTGGGGCCTCGGTGCACATGCTTTACATGTGT
TTAGTCGAGGTTAAAAAAACGTCTAGGCCCCCCGAACCACGGGGACGTGGTTTTCCTTTGAAAAACACGA
TGATAATATGGCCACAACCATGGTGAGCAAGGGCGAGGAGCTGTTCACCGGGGTGGTGCCCATCCTGGTC
GAGCTGGACGGCGACGTAAACGGCCACAAGTTCAGCGTGTCTGGCGAGGGCGAGGGCGATGCCACCTACG
GCAAGCTGACCCTGAAGTTCATCTGCACCACCGGCAAGCTGCCCGTGCCCTGGCCCACCCTCGTGACCAC
CCTGACCTACGGCGTGCAGTGCTTCAGCCGCTACCCCGACCACATGAAGCAGCACGACTTCTTCAAGTCC
GCCATGCCCGAAGGCTACGTCCAGGAGCGCACCATCTTCTTCAAGGACGACGGCAACTACAAGACCCGCG
CCGAGGTGAAGTTCGAGGGCGACACCCTGGTGAACCGCATCGAGCTGAAGGGCATCGACTTCAAGGAGGA
CGGCAACATCCTGGGGCACAAGCTGGAGTACAACTACAACAGCCACAACGTCTATATCATGGCCGACAAG
CAGAAGAACGGCATCAAGGTGAACTTCAAGATCCGCCACAACATCGAGGACGGCAGCGTGCAGCTCGCCG
ACCACTACCAGCAGAACACCCCCATCGGCGACGGCCCCGTGCTGCTGCCCGACAACCACTACCTGAGCAC
CCAGTCCGCCCTGAGCAAAGACCCCAACGAGAAGCGCGATCACATGGTCCTGCTGGAGTTCGTGACCGCC
GCCGGGATCACTCTCGGCATGGACGAGCTGTACAAGTAAGAATTCCTGCAGCCCGGGGGATCCGTCGACC
TGCAGCCAAGCTTATCGATAAAATAAAAGATTTTATTTAGTCTCCAGAAAAAGGGGGGAATGAAAGACCC
CACCTGTAGGTTTGGCAAGCTAGCTTAATTAACGCCATTTTGCAAGGCATGGAAAATACATAACTGAGAA
TAGAGAAGTTCAGATCAAGGTTAGGAACAGAGAGACAGCAGAATATGGGCCAAACAGGATATCTGTGGTA
AGCAGTTCCTGCCCCGGCTCAGGGCCAAGAACAGATGGTCCCCAGATGCGGTCCCGCCCTCAGCAGTTTC
TAGAGAACCATCAGATGTTTCCAGGGTGCCCCAAGGACCTGAAAATGACCCTGTGCCTTATTTGAACTAA
CCAATCAGTTCGCTTCTCGCTTCTGTTCGCGCGCTTCTGCTCCCCGAGCTCAATAAAAGAGCCCACAACC
CCTCACTCGGCGCGCCAGTCCTCCGATAGACTGCGTCGCCCGGGTACCCGTGTATCCAATAAACCCTCTT
GCAGTTGCATCCGACTTGTGGTCTCGCTGTTCCTTGGGAGGGTCTCCTCTGAGTGATTGACTACCCGTCA
GCGGGGGTCTTTCATGGGTAACAGTTTCTTGAAGTTGGAGAACAACATTCTGAGGGTAGGAGTCGAATAT
TAAGTAATCCTGACTCAATTAGCCACTGTTTTGAATCCACATACTCCAATACTCCTGAAATAGTTCATTA
TGGACAGCGCAGAAGAGCTGGGGAGAATTAATTCGTAATCATGGTCATAGCTGTTTCCTGTGTGAAATTG
TTATCCGCTCACAATTCCACACAACATACGAGCCGGAAGCATAAAGTGTAAAGCCTGGGGTGCCTAATGA
GTGAGCTAACTCACATTAATTGCGTTGCGCTCACTGCCCGCTTTCCAGTCGGGAAACCTGTCGTGCCAGC
TGCATTAATGAATCGGCCAACGCGCGGGGAGAGGCGGTTTGCGTATTGGGCGCTCTTCCGCTTCCTCGCT
CACTGACTCGCTGCGCTCGGTCGTTCGGCTGCGGCGAGCGGTATCAGCTCACTCAAAGGCGGTAATACGG
TTATCCACAGAATCAGGGGATAACGCAGGAAAGAACATGTGAGCAAAAGGCCAGCAAAAGGCCAGGAACC
GTAAAAAGGCCGCGTTGCTGGCGTTTTTCCATAGGCTCCGCCCCCCTGACGAGCATCACAAAAATCGACG
CTCAAGTCAGAGGTGGCGAAACCCGACAGGACTATAAAGATACCAGGCGTTTCCCCCTGGAAGCTCCCTC
GTGCGCTCTCCTGTTCCGACCCTGCCGCTTACCGGATACCTGTCCGCCTTTCTCCCTTCGGGAAGCGTGG
CGCTTTCTCATAGCTCACGCTGTAGGTATCTCAGTTCGGTGTAGGTCGTTCGCTCCAAGCTGGGCTGTGT
GCACGAACCCCCCGTTCAGCCCGACCGCTGCGCCTTATCCGGTAACTATCGTCTTGAGTCCAACCCGGTA
AGACACGACTTATCGCCACTGGCAGCAGCCACTGGTAACAGGATTAGCAGAGCGAGGTATGTAGGCGGTG
CTACAGAGTTCTTGAAGTGGTGGCCTAACTACGGCTACACTAGAAGGACAGTATTTGGTATCTGCGCTCT
GCTGAAGCCAGTTACCTTCGGAAAAAGAGTTGGTAGCTCTTGATCCGGCAAACAAACCACCGCTGGTAGC
GGTGGTTTTTTTGTTTGCAAGCAGCAGATTACGCGCAGAAAAAAAGGATCTCAAGAAGATCCTTTGATCT
TTTCTACGGGGTCTGACGCTCAGTGGAACGAAAACTCACGTTAAGGGATTTTGGTCATGAGATTATCAAA
AAGGATCTTCACCTAGATCCTTTTAAATTAAAAATGAAGTTTTAAATCAATCTAAAGTATATATGAGTAA
ACTTGGTCTGACAGTTACCAATGCTTAATCAGTGAGGCACCTATCTCAGCGATCTGTCTATTTCGTTCAT
CCATAGTTGCCTGACTCCCCGTCGTGTAGATAACTACGATACGGGAGGGCTTACCATCTGGCCCCAGTGC
TGCAATGATACCGCGAGACCCACGCTCACCGGCTCCAGATTTATCAGCAATAAACCAGCCAGCCGGAAGG
GCCGAGCGCAGAAGTGGTCCTGCAACTTTATCCGCCTCCATCCAGTCTATTAATTGTTGCCGGGAAGCTA
GAGTAAGTAGTTCGCCAGTTAATAGTTTGCGCAACGTTGTTGCCATTGCTACAGGCATCGTGGTGTCACG
CTCGTCGTTTGGTATGGCTTCATTCAGCTCCGGTTCCCAACGATCAAGGCGAGTTACATGATCCCCCATG
TTGTGCAAAAAAGCGGTTAGCTCCTTCGGTCCTCCGATCGTTGTCAGAAGTAAGTTGGCCGCAGTGTTAT
CACTCATGGTTATGGCAGCACTGCATAATTCTCTTACTGTCATGCCATCCGTAAGATGCTTTTCTGTGAC
TGGTGAGTACTCAACCAAGTCATTCTGAGAATAGTGTATGCGGCGACCGAGTTGCTCTTGCCCGGCGTCA
ATACGGGATAATACCGCGCCACATAGCAGAACTTTAAAAGTGCTCATCATTGGAAAACGTTCTTCGGGGC
GAAAACTCTCAAGGATCTTACCGCTGTTGAGATCCAGTTCGATGTAACCCACTCGTGCACCCAACTGATC
TTCAGCATCTTTTACTTTCACCAGCGTTTCTGGGTGAGCAAAAACAGGAAGGCAAAATGCCGCAAAAAAG
GGAATAAGGGCGACACGGAAATGTTGAATACTCATACTCTTCCTTTTTCAATATTATTGAAGCATTTATC
AGGGTTATTGTCTCATGAGCGGATACATATTTGAATGTATTTAGAAAAATAAACAAATAGGGGTTCCGCG
CACATTTCCCCGAAAAGTGCCACCTGACGTCTAAGAAACCATTATTATCATGACATTAACCTATAAAAAT
AGGCGTATCACGAGGCCCTTTCGTCTCGCGCGTTTCGGTGATGACGGTGAAAACCTCTGACACATGCAGC
TCCCGGAGACGGTCACAGCTTGTCTGTAAGCGGATGCCGGGAGCAGACAAGCCCGTCAGGGCGCGTCAGC
GGGTGTTGGCGGGTGTCGGGGCTGGCTTAACTATGCGGCATCAGAGCAGATTGTACTGAGAGTGCACCAT
ATGCTGTGGAATGTGTGTCAGTTAGGGTGTGGAAAGTCCCCAGGCTCCCCAGCAGGCAGAAGTATGCAAA
GCATGCATCTCAATTAGTCAGCAACCAGGTGTGGAAAGTCCCCAGGCTCCCCAGCAGGCAGAAGTATGCA
AAGCATGCATCTCAATTAGTCAGCAACCATAGTCCCGCCCCTAACTCCGCCCATCCCGCCCCTAACTCCG
CCCAGTTCCGCCCATTCTCCGCCCCATGGCTGACTAATTTTTTTTATTTATGCAGAGGCCGAGGCCGCCT
CTGCCTCTGAGCTATTCCAGAAGTAGTGAGGAGGCTTTTTTGGAGGCCTAGGCTTTTGCAAAAAGCTCCC
GGGAGCTTGTATATCCATTTTCGGATCTGATCAGCACGTGTTGACAATTAATCATCGGCATAGTATATCG
GCATAGTATAATACGACAAGGTGAGGAACCATATGCGGTGTGAAATACCGCACAGATGCGTAAGGAGAAA
ATACCGCATCAGGCGCCATTCGCCATTCAGGCTGCGCAACTGTTGGGAAGGGCGATCGGTGCGGGCCTCT
TCGCTATTACGCCAGCTGGCGAAAGGGGGATGTGCTGCAAGGCGATTAAGTTGGGTAACGCCAGGGTTTT
CCCAGTCACGACGTTGTAAAACGACGGCCAGTGCCAAGCTCGCTCTCCCTTATGCGACTCCTGCATTAGG
AAGCAGCCCAGTAGTAGGTTGAGGCCGTTGAGCACCGCCGCCGCAAGGAATGGTGCATGCAAGGAGATGG
CGCCCAACAGTCCCCCGGCCACGGGGCCTGCCACCATACCCACGCCGAAACAAGCGCTCATGAGCCCGAA
GTGGCGAGCCCGATCTTCCCCATCGGTGATGTCGGCGATATAGGCGCCAGCAACCGCACCTGTGGCGCCG
GTGATGCCGGCCACGATGCGTCCGGCGTAGAGGATCGATTAGTCCAATTTGTTAAAGACAGGATATCAGT
GGTCCAGGCTCTAGTTTTGACTCAACAATATCACCAGCTGAAGCCTATAGAGTACGAGCCATA
Features (pLannotate 1.2.2; 29 found; start..end, strand, type, name):
     43..560     +  LTR            5' LTR: 5' long terminal repeat from murine embryonic stem cell virus
    624..965     +  misc_feature   MESV Ψ: packaging signal of murine embryonic stem cell virus
   1032..1448    +  CDS            gag (truncated): truncated Moloney murine leukemia virus (MMLV) gag gene lacking the start codon
   1483..2661    +  promoter       EF-1α promoter: strong constitutive promoter for human elongation factor EF-1α
   2705..2723    +  promoter       T7 promoter: promoter for bacteriophage T7 RNA polymerase
   2737..3435    +  CDS            BCL10: BCL10_HUMAN - Also known as CIPER From Homo sapiens (Human).
   3442..3461    +  CDS            Strep-Tag II (fragment): peptide that binds Strep-Tactin®, an engineered form of streptavidin
   3502..3524    +  CDS            Strep-Tag II (fragment): peptide that binds Strep-Tactin®, an engineered form of streptavidin
   3540..3578    -  misc_feature   MCS (fragment): pBluescript multiple cloning site
   3603..3642    -  misc_feature   MCS (fragment): pBluescript multiple cloning site
   3744..4206    +  misc_feature   IRES: internal ribosome entry site (IRES) of the encephalomyocarditis virus (EMCV)
   4220..4936    +  CDS            EGFP: EGFP is a basic (constitutively fluorescent) green fluorescent protein published in 1996, derived from Aequorea victoria. It is reported to be a rapidly-maturing weak dimer with moderate acid sensitivity.
   4940..4963    -  misc_feature   MCS (fragment): pBluescript multiple cloning site
   5030..5545    +  LTR            3' LTR: 3' long terminal repeat from murine embryonic stem cell virus
   5738..5754    -  protein_bind   lac operator: The lac repressor binds to the lac operator to inhibit transcription in E. coli. This inhibition can be relieved by adding lactose or isopropyl-β-D-thiogalactopyranoside (IPTG). lac repressor encoded by lacI
   5762..5792    -  promoter       lac promoter: promoter for the E. coli lac operon
   5807..5828    -  protein_bind   CAP binding site: CAP binding activates transcription in the presence of cAMP. E. coli catabolite activator protein
   5841..5933    -  CDS            lacI (fragment): lac repressor; lacI; The lac repressor binds to the lac operator to inhibit transcription in E. coli. This inhibition can be relieved by adding lactose or isopropyl-β-D-thiogalactopyranoside (IPTG).
   6116..6704    -  rep_origin     ori: high-copy-number ColE1/pMB1/pBR322/pUC origin of replication
   6875..7735    -  CDS            AmpR: β-lactamase; bla; confers resistance to ampicillin, carbenicillin, and related antibiotics
   7736..7840    -  promoter       AmpR promoter: bla
   7935..7970    +  CDS            rop (fragment): Rop protein, which maintains plasmids at low copy number; rop
   8072..8124    +  misc_feature   bom (fragment): basis of mobility region from pBR322
   8133..8462    +  promoter       SV40 promoter: SV40 enhancer and early promoter
   8510..8557    +  promoter       EM7 promoter: synthetic bacterial promoter&nbsp
   8568..8623    +  misc_feature   bom (fragment): basis of mobility region from pBR322
   8629..8783    -  CDS            lacZα (fragment): LacZα fragment of β-galactosidase; lacZ fragment
   8791..9066    -  CDS            TcR (fragment): tetracycline efflux protein; tet; confers resistance to tetracycline
   9064..1       +  CDS            env (fragment) (across the origin): murine leukemia virus gPr80 envelope polyprotein precursor; env; proteolytically cleaved into gp70SU and p15TM subunits
