[The description below was written by a language model from this plasmid's Addgene catalogue record and pLannotate feature annotations shown in this document.]
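Description:
pMSCV40-EF1a-hBCL10-SO is a gammaretroviral expression plasmid of about 9.2 kb, derived from pMSCV-IRES-GFP (pMIG) and designed to deliver StrepOne-tagged human BCL10 into mammalian cells. The bacterial portion carries a high-copy ColE1/pUC-type origin and an ampicillin resistance gene for propagation in E. coli. It also contains several small leftover fragments (lac elements, lacZα, rop, bom, tetracycline resistance, env) that appear to be non-functional remnants of earlier cloning. The depositor added an SV40 origin to the backbone, and the feature table places an SV40 enhancer/early promoter region, which contains that origin, outside the proviral unit. This element typically allows episomal amplification of the plasmid in cells expressing large T antigen, although the record does not explain why it was included.

The transferred region is flanked by murine embryonic stem cell virus 5' and 3' LTRs and includes the Ψ packaging signal with a truncated gag segment, which supports encapsidation of the genomic RNA. Downstream, an internal human EF-1α promoter, followed by a short T7 promoter, drives the BCL10 coding sequence. BCL10 is fused at its C terminus to the StrepOne tag, annotated as two Strep-tag II fragments, which binds Strep-Tactin and permits affinity purification. An EMCV IRES then directs translation of EGFP from the same transcript, so GFP fluorescence marks transduced cells and serves as the sortable marker in place of drug selection. The depositor notes that the EF-1α promoter increases transgene expression in some cell types but markedly lowers viral titre. The result is fewer transduced cells, but these express strongly and can be enriched by GFP sorting. The associated publication concerns identification of NFAT-associated proteins in T cells.
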