Addgene plasmid #75256: pMSCV40-EF1a-hBCL10-SO
Purpose: retroviral expression vector for expression of StrepOne-Tagged human BCL10
Depositing lab: Ria Baumgrass. Depositing organization: Deutsches Rheuma-Forschungszentrum Berlin (DRFZ). Publication: Identification of Novel Nuclear Factor of Activated T Cells (NFAT)-Associated Proteins in T cells. Gabriel CH, Gross F, Karl M, Stephanowitz H, Hennig AF, Weber M, Gryzik S, Bachmann I, Hecklau K, Wienands J, Schuchhardt J, Herzel H, Radbruch A, Krause E, Baumgrass R. J Biol Chem. 2016 Sep 16. pii: jbc.M116.739326. 10.1074/jbc.M116.739326 PubMed 27637333.
Backbone
  Vector backbone: pMSCV-IRES-GFP (pMIG)
  Backbone size w/o insert (bp): 8400
  Total vector size (bp): 9163
  Modifications to backbone: Added EF1a promoter prior to insert, added SV40-ori
  Vector type: Mammalian Expression, Retroviral
  Selectable markers: GFP
Growth in bacteria
  Bacterial resistance: Ampicillin, 100 μg/mL
  Growth temperature: 37°C
  Growth strain: NEB Stable
  Copy number: Unknown
Gene/Insert
  Gene/Insert name: Bcl10 (alt names: BCL-10, CIPER; B-cell CLL/lymphoma 10)
  Species: H. sapiens (human)
  GenBank ID: 8915 (gene-id) NM_003921.4
  Entrez Gene: BCL10 (a.k.a. CARMEN, CIPER, CLAP, IMD37, c-E10, mE10)
  Promoter: pMSCV-LTRs, EF1a
  Tag / fusion protein: StrepOne Tag (C terminal on insert)
  Cloning method: Restriction Enzyme; 5′ cloning site SwaI (not destroyed); 3′ cloning site NotI (not destroyed)
  Sequencing primers: 5′ TAATACGACTCACTATAGGG; 3′ AGCTTGATATCGAATTCCG
Terms and licenses: Academic/Nonprofit Terms; Industry Terms: Not Available to Industry
Depositor comments: EF1a promoter ensures enhanced transgene transcription in some cells, but significantly reduces virus titer. This may result in less transduced cells, which produce high amounts of transgene, though, and can be sorted via GFP.
How to cite: pMSCV40-EF1a-hBCL10-SO was a gift from Ria Baumgrass (Addgene plasmid # 75256 ; http://n2t.net/addgene:75256 ; RRID:Addgene_75256)
