>Addgene plasmid #75256 | pMSCV40-EF1a-hBCL10-SO | addgene partial sequence | sequence record 147421 | EF1a-F 5'-TCAAGCCTCAGACAGTGGTTC-3'
ATTTCGACATTTAAATCACTGCTTACTGGCTTATCGAAATTAATACGACTCACTATAGGGTCTAGACCCA
CAATGGAGCCCACCGCACCGTCCCTCACCGAGGAGGACCTCACTGAAGTGAAGAAGGACGCCTTAGAAAA
TTTACGTGTATACCTGTGTGAGAAAATCATAGCTGAGAGACATTTTGATCATCTACGTGCAAAAAAAATA
CTCAGTAGAGAAGACACTGAAGAAATTTCTTGTCGAACATCAAGTAGAAAAAGGGCTGGAAAATTGTTAG
ACTACTTACAGGAAAACCCAAAAGGTCTGGACACCCTTGTTGAATCTATTCGGCGAGAAAAAACACAGAA
CTTCCTGATACAGAAGATTACAGATGAAGTGCTGAAACTTAGAAATATAAAACTAGAACATCTGAAAGGA
CTAAAATGTAGCAGTTGTGAACCTTTTCCAGATGGAGCCACGAACAACCTCTCCAGATCAAATTCAGATG
AGAGTAATTTCTCTGAAAAACTGAGGGCATCCACTGTCATGTACCATCCAGAAGGAGAATCCAGCACGAC
GCCCTTTTTTTCTACTAATTCTTCTCTGAATTTGCCTGTTCTAGAAGTAGGCAGAACTGAAAATACCATC
TTCTCTTCAACTACACTTCCCAGACCTGGGGACCCAGGGGCTCCTCCTTTGCCACCAGATCTACAGTTAG
AAGAAGAAGGAACTTGTGCAAACTCTAGTGAGATGTT
