>Addgene plasmid #75256 | pMSCV40-EF1a-hBCL10-SO | addgene partial sequence | sequence record 147424 | IRES-R 5'-CCTCACATTGCCAAAAGACG-3'
TCAAGCTTATCGATACCGTCGACCTCGAGTTAATTAACCGGTCCGCGGCCGCCGGAATTCGATATCAAGC
TTATCGATACCGTCGACCTCGACCGCAAGCTTATTATTTTTCGAACTGCGGGTGGCTCCACGATCCACCT
CCCGATCCACCTCCGGAACCTCCACCTTTCTCGAACTGCGGGTGGCTCCAAGCGCTTTGTCGTGAAACAG
TACGTGATCTTAAGGGAAGAAACATCTCACTAGAGTTTGCACAAGTTCCTTCTTCTTCTAACTGTAGATC
TGGTGGCAAAGGAGGAGCCCCTGGGTCCCCAGGTCTGGGAAGTGTAGTTGAAGAGAAGATGGTATTTTCA
GTTCTGCCTACTTCTAGAACAGGCAAATTCAGAGAAGAATTAGTAGAAAAAAAGGGCGTCGTGCTGGATT
CTCCTTCTGGATGGTACATGACAGTGGATGCCCTCAGTTTTTCAGAGAAATTACTCTCATCTGAATTTGA
TCTGGAGAGGTTGTTCGTGGCTCCATCTGGAAAAGGTTCACAACTGCTACATTTTAGTCCTTTCAGATGT
TCTAGTTTTATATTTCTAAGTTTCAGCACTTCATCTGTAATCTTCTGTATCAGGAAGTTCTGTGTTT
